Addgene plasmid #185883: pINER3R
Purpose: In vivo gene amplification (HamAmp) of nerolidol synthetic module at RPL25 locus (15 copy).
Depositing lab: Claudia Vickers. Depositing organization: University of Queensland. Publication: An in vivo gene amplification system for high level expression in Saccharomyces cerevisiae. Peng B, Esquirol L, Lu Z, Shen Q, Cheah LC, Howard CB, Scott C, Trau M, Dumsday G, Vickers CE. Nat Commun. 2022 May 24;13(1):2895. doi: 10.1038/s41467-022-30529-8. PubMed 35610221.
Backbone
  Vector backbone: pUC19
  Vector type: Yeast Expression
Growth in bacteria
  Bacterial resistance: Ampicillin, 100 μg/mL
  Growth temperature: 37°C
  Growth strain: DH5alpha
  Copy number: High Copy
Gene/Insert
  Gene/Insert name: PRPL25(Arm1)>Kl.LEU2>TKl.LEU2-PGAL1>ERG20>TRPL3-TRPL25(Arm3)-ARS305-PGAL2>Y.FAST-EVBR1.2A-AcNES1>TRPL41B-PPDA1>RPL25(part;Arm2)
  Species: Synthetic
  Mutation: None
  Cloning method: Gibson Cloning
Terms and licenses: Academic/Nonprofit Terms; Industry Terms: Not Available to Industry
How to cite: pINER3R was a gift from Claudia Vickers (Addgene plasmid # 185883 ; http://n2t.net/addgene:185883 ; RRID:Addgene_185883)
