[The description below was written by a language model from this plasmid's Addgene catalogue record and pLannotate feature annotations shown in this document.]
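Description:
pINER3R is a yeast integration/expression plasmid built on a pUC19 backbone by Gibson assembly. It is designed for in vivo gene amplification (the HamAmp system) of a nerolidol biosynthetic module at the RPL25 locus of Saccharomyces cerevisiae, with the record giving about 15 copies as the outcome. In E. coli it is maintained at high copy through the ColE1/pUC origin and selected with ampicillin via the AmpR β-lactamase gene. Remnants of the lac promoter/operator and lacZα region from the parental vector are also annotated.

The synthetic insert is bounded and subdivided by RPL25-derived homology arms: the RPL25 promoter (Arm1), the RPL25 terminator (Arm3) and a partial RPL25 coding segment (Arm2). Arm1 is placed so that the RPL25 promoter drives a Kluyveromyces lactis LEU2 auxotrophic marker, which the annotation tool matched to the S. cerevisiae LEU2 homologue. Arm2 sits behind the PDA1 promoter, so integration would presumably place the essential ribosomal protein gene under a different promoter, although the record does not explain how this produces amplification. An ARS305 replication origin element is also included.

The payload consists of two galactose-regulated cassettes. The GAL1 promoter drives ERG20, the farnesyl pyrophosphate synthase that supplies the sesquiterpene precursor, with the RPL3 terminator. The GAL2 promoter drives a Y-FAST fluorogenic reporter tag, detected as a photoactive yellow protein derivative. This tag is linked through a 2A sequence to the nerolidol synthase AcNES1, annotated by similarity to the strawberry enzyme, and the cassette ends with the RPL41B terminator. The 2A linkage lets reporter signal track synthase expression. Short BMH1 and YNG1 hits are probably flanking genomic sequence carried in with the promoter or terminator fragments.
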