Features (pLannotate 1.2.2; 17 found; start..end, strand, type, name):
    743..1117    +  CDS            pyp: PYP_HALHA - Experimental evidence at protein level: Swiss-Prot protein existence level 1. Photoactive blue light protein. Probably functions as a photoreceptor for a negative phototaxis response. From Halorhodospira halophila (Ectothiorhodospira halophila).
   1325..2887    +  CDS            NES1_FRAAN: Experimental evidence at protein level: Swiss-Prot protein existence level 1. Involved in monoterpene (C10) and sesquiterpene (C15) biosynthesis. Converts geranyl diphosphate (GPP) into S-linalool and farnesyl diphosphate (FPP) into (3S)-E-nerolidol. Exclusively present and highly expressed in the fruit of cultivated (octaploid) varieties. From Fragaria ananassa (Strawberry) (Fragaria chiloensis x Fragaria virginiana).
   3268..3516    +  CDS            BMH1 (fragment): BMH1_YEAST - Experimental evidence at protein level: Swiss-Prot protein existence level 1. Involved in growth regulation. From Saccharomyces cerevisiae (strain ATCC 204508 / S288c) (Baker's yeast).
   4347..4369    -  protein_bind   lac operator (fragment): The lac repressor binds to the lac operator to inhibit transcription in E. coli. This inhibition can be relieved by adding lactose or isopropyl-β-D-thiogalactopyranoside (IPTG). lac repressor encoded by lacI
   4373..4403    -  promoter       lac promoter: promoter for the E. coli lac operon
   4418..4439    -  protein_bind   CAP binding site: CAP binding activates transcription in the presence of cAMP. E. coli catabolite activator protein
   4452..4544    -  CDS            lacI (fragment): lac repressor; lacI; The lac repressor binds to the lac operator to inhibit transcription in E. coli. This inhibition can be relieved by adding lactose or isopropyl-β-D-thiogalactopyranoside (IPTG).
   4727..5315    -  rep_origin     ori: high-copy-number ColE1/pMB1/pBR322/pUC origin of replication
   5486..6346    -  CDS            AmpR: β-lactamase; bla; confers resistance to ampicillin, carbenicillin, and related antibiotics
   6347..6451    -  promoter       AmpR promoter: bla
   6546..6581    +  CDS            rop (fragment): Rop protein, which maintains plasmids at low copy number; rop
   6683..6782    +  misc_feature   bom (fragment): basis of mobility region from pBR322
   6788..6945    -  CDS            lacZα (fragment): LacZα fragment of β-galactosidase; lacZ fragment
   7545..8624    +  CDS            LEU2: LEU3_YEAST - Experimental evidence at protein level: Swiss-Prot protein existence level 1. Catalyzes the oxidation of 3-carboxy-2-hydroxy-4- methylpentanoate (3-isopropylmalate) to 3-carboxy-4-methyl-2- oxopentanoate. The product decarboxylates to 4-methyl-2 oxopentanoate. From Saccharomyces cerevisiae (strain ATCC 204508 / S288c) (Baker's yeast).
   8783..9435    +  promoter       GAL1,10 promoter: GAL1 and GAL10 genes of S. cerevisiae; divergent inducible promoter, regulated by Gal4
   9449..10504   +  CDS            ERG20: FPPS_YEAST - Also known as BOT3, FDS1, FPP1. Experimental evidence at protein level: Swiss-Prot protein existence level 1. Catalyzes the sequential condensation of isopentenyl pyrophosphate with the allylic pyrophosphates, dimethylallyl pyrophosphate, and then with the resultant geranylpyrophosphate to the ultimate product farnesyl pyrophosphate. From Saccharomyces cerevisiae (strain ATCC 204508 / S288c) (Baker's yeast).
  10753..10821   -  CDS            YNG1 (fragment): YNG1_YEAST - Experimental evidence at protein level: Swiss-Prot protein existence level 1. Histone-binding component of the NuA3 histone acetyltransferase complex, that acetylates Lys-14 of histone H3. Recruitment of NuA3 to nucleosomes requires methylated histone H3. In conjunction with the FACT complex, NuA3 may be involved in transcriptional regulation. YNG1 is required for the HAT activity of NuA3 but not for its integrity. Mediates the interaction of SAS3 with nucleosomes. From Saccharomyces cerevisiae (strain ATCC 204508 / S288c) (Baker's yeast).
>Addgene plasmid #185883 | pINER3R | addgene full sequence | sequence record 430023 | Addgene NGS Result
CATTACTTCATGAGATAAATTAACTCGAGTGTACTAATCCAAGGAGGTTTACGGACCAGAGGAACTTTCC
AGATTCAGATCACAGCAATATAGGACTGGAAAACATCAGGTAGCCGCACTCAACTTGTAACTGGCAACTA
CTTTGCATTAAACTCCAATTAAATGCGGTAGAATCTTTTCAGAAAAGGTATTCAACGTCAATTCGGAAAG
CTTCCTTCCGGAATGGCTTAAGTAGGTTGCAATTTCTTTTTCTATTAGTAGCTAAAAATGGGTCACGTGA
TCTATATTCGAAAGGGGCGGTTGCCTCAGGAAGGCACCGGCGGTCTTTCGTCCGTGCGGAGATATCTGCG
CCGTTCAGGGGTCCATGTGCCTTGGACGATATTAAGGCAGAAGGCAGTATCGGGGCGGATCACTCCGAAC
CGAGATTAGTTAAGCCCTTCCCATCTCAAGATGGGGAGCAAATGGCATTATACTCCTGCTAGAAAGTTAA
CTGTGCACATATTCTTAAATTATACAATGTTCTGGAGAGCTATTGTTTAAAAAACAAACATTTCGCAGGC
TAAAATGTGGAGATAGGATTAGTTTTGTAGACATATATAAACAATCAGTAATTGGATTGAAAATTTGGTG
TTGTGAATTGCTCTTCATTATGCACCTTATTCAATTATCATCAAGAATAGCAATAGTTAAGTAAACACAA
GATTAACATAATAAAAAAAATAATTCTTTCAGTGGATCCAAAATGGAACACGTTGCTTTCGGTTCTGAAG
ATATTGAAAACACTTTGGCTAAAATGGATGATGGTCAATTAGACGGTTTAGCTTTCGGTGCTATTCAATT
GGACGGTGATGGTAACATTTTGCAATACAATGCTGCTGAAGGTGATATTACTGGTAGAGATCCAAAACAA
GTTATTGGTAAGAACTTCTTTAAGGACGTTGCTCCAGGTACTGACTCTCCAGAGTTCTATGGTAAGTTTA
AGGAAGGTGTTGCTTCTGGTAACTTAAACACTATGTTTGAATGGATGATCCCAACTTCCAGAGGTCCAAC
TAAGGTTAAAGTTCACATGAAAAAGGCTTTATCTGGTGACTCTTACTGGGTTTTCGTTAAAAGAGTTGGT
GCTACTAACTTCTCTTTGTTGAAGTTGGCTGGTGACGTTGAACTTAACCCAGGTCCAGCTACCGCAGCAG
GTCCTATCGCAACTAACAACTCCCCACAAAACTCCAACGCTTACAGAACTCCAATCGCTCCTTCCGTACC
AATTACTCATAAATGGTCTATAGCTGAAGATTTGACATGTATTTCCAATCCTAGTAAGCACAATAACCCT
CAAACTGGTTACAGATCATTTTCTGACGAATTATACGTTAAGTACGAAGAAAAGTTGGAAGATGTTAGAA
AAGCATTAAGAGAAGTTGAAGAAAACCCTTTGGAAGGTTTAGTTATGATAGACGCTTTGCAAAGATTGGG
TATCGATTACCATTTCAGAGGTGAAATTGGTGCATTCTTGCAAAAGCAACAAATCATATCTTCAACTCCA
GATGGTTACCCTGAACATGGTTTGTACGAAGTTTCAACATTGTTTAGATTCTTAAGACAAGAAGGTCACA
ATGTTACCGCTGACGTCTTTAATAACTTCAAGGATAAGGAAGGTAGATTCAGATCAGAATTGTCAACAGA
TATTAGAGGTTTGATGTCCTTATACGAAGCAAGTCAATTGAGAATAGAAGGTGAAGACATCTTAGATCAA
GCTGCTGATTTCTCCAGTCAATTGTTAGGTAGATGGACAAAAGATCCTAATCATCACGAAGCCAGATTGG
TTTCTAACACTTTAACACATCCATACCACAAGTCATTGGCTACCTTTATGGGTCAAAAATTGTCCTACAT
GAACTGCAAGGGTCCAAACTGGGACGGTGTCGATAATTTGCAAGAATTAGCTAAGATGGATTTGACTATC
GTACAAAGTATCCATCAAAAGGAAGTATTCCAAGTTTCTCAATGGTGGAAGGATACAGGTTTAGCCAATG
AATTGAAATTGGCTAGAAACCAACCATTGAAGTGGTATATGTGGCCTATGGCCGCTTTAACCGATCCAAG
ATTCAGTGAAGAAAGAGTTGAATTAACTAAGCCTATTTCTTTTATATACATCATAGATGACATCTTCGAC
GTCTATGGTACCATTGAAGAATTGACCTTGTTTACTGATGCAGTTAATAGATGGGAATTGTCTGCCGTCG
AACAATTACCAGACTACATGAAAGTATGTTTCAAGGCTTTGTACGATGTTACCAACGAAATCGCATACAA
AATCTATAAAAAGCATGGTCAAAACCCTATTGATTCCTTGCAAAAGACTTGGGCTAGTTTGTGCAATGCA
TTTTTAGTTGAAGCAAAGTGGTTCGCCTCTGGTCACTTGCCAAATGCAGAAGAATACTTAAAGAACGGTA
TCATCTCTTCAGGTGTTCATGTTGTCTTGGCCCACATGTTTTTCTTGTTAGGTGACGGTATTACACAAGA
ATCAGTTGATTTGGTAGATGACTATCCAGGTATTTCCACAAGTATCGCAACCATTTTGAGATTATCTGAT
GACTTGGGTTCAGCCAAAGATGAAGACCAAGATGGTTATGATGGTTCTTACATCGAATGTTACATGAAGG
AACATAAGGGTTCCAGTGTCGATTCAGCCAGAGAAGAAGTAATAAGAATGATCTCCGAAGCATGGAAATG
TTTGAATAAGGAATGCTTATCACCAAACCCTTTTTCTGAATCATTCAGAATAGGTTCCTTGAATATGGCT
AGAATGATCCCTATGATGTACTCTTACGATGACAACCATAACTTGCCAATTTTAGAAGAACACATGAAGG
CAATGATCTATAACACATCTTTATAATAGTGACCATGGCGGATTGAGAGCAAATCGTTAAGTTCAGGTCA
AGTAAAAATTGATTTCGAAAACTAATTTCTCTTATACAATCCTTTGATTGGACCGTCATCCTTTCGAATA
TAAGATTTTGTTAAGAATATTTTAGACAGAGATCTACTTTATATTTAATATCTAGATATTACATAATTTC
CTCTCTAATAAAATATCATTAATAAAATAAAAATGAAGCGATTTGATTTTGTGTTGTCAACTTAGTTTGC
CGCTATGCCTCTTGGGTAATGCTATTATTGAATCGAAGGGCTTTATTATATTACCCTTTAGCTTATTCTG
AGGTTTCTGTGGCGTCCCGGGAATCTCGGTCGTAATGATTTGCATGCGAAATTCAAAACTCTCCAGACAA
AGCCTGCCATTTGGCCAAGCAAGCTTTTGACGACGCTATTGCTGAGTTGGACACTCTGTCTGAAGAATCA
TACAAAGATAGCACACTTATCATGCAACTGCTAAGGGACAATTTAACCTTATGGACTTCAGACATGTCCG
AGTCCGGTCAAGCTGAAGACCAACAACAACAACAACAACATCAGCAACAGCAGCCACCTGCTGCCGCCGA
AGGTGAAGCACCAAAGTAAGTATTCCGATAAATCTAAAGAAAAATTACTAAAAAAAAGAAAAAAAAAAGA
ACGGGGGTATAATAATTTGTAGTTCATTATTGCAATTATATATCTATATCTATATATGTATATAACATTA
ACATGTGCACGTACACACGTAATCGCGCGTGTACATGTCTATATGTGTTACTTGAACTATACTGTTTTGA
CGTGTATGTTTGTTTATCTCTCTTCTGATTCCTCCACCCCTTCCTTACTCAACCGGGTAAATGTCGCATC
ATGACTCCCGACAATAATCCCCTCTGGTATAGCGAGAAGCAACTTCAGCTTCTTAACGGCAAGAACTTTT
TTATGTTTGTCGCACCTGTAGCTTCACAAAAGTTGGATACAGCAATAAGAAAGGAAACCACATTTGTGCC
AATGGCTCCATCTGGTATGTGAACTGCAATATTAATAGCACGAGAAAATTGAGAGGAAGATAGATGGGAA
CTAGTAGAGTTGATATTGATGAGATACGAAAACCACACGTAAATAAACTATCCGACGACAAGAATAGTGC
ATTAAGGACTTGATTAAGATATGGTGAGCAACGTAATTATCGGGCTCAACAGTTTATTAGCAATCGTTTT
GATAGAAGCGTTGATGCTGTGGAAGTTGTTCTTTTTACTACCAACAGCCATTAACAAATCCATTAGAGTG
TTCGTTCGTTTTTCTGCTCAGATTCAAGAAAATTATTCCATCCTCATTATACTTTTTTCTTCTATTTCGT
GCTCCACGTCGAGGTATCAAGGAACATAGTTTAAACAAGCTTGGCGTAATCATGGTCATAGCTGTTTCCT
GTGTGAAATTGTTATCCGCTCACAATTCCACACAACATACGAGCCGGAAGCATAAAGTGTAAAGCCTGGG
GTGCCTAATGAGTGAGCTAACTCACATTAATTGCGTTGCGCTCACTGCCCGCTTTCCAGTCGGGAAACCT
GTCGTGCCAGCTGCATTAATGAATCGGCCAACGCGCGGGGAGAGGCGGTTTGCGTATTGGGCGCTCTTCC
GCTTCCTCGCTCACTGACTCGCTGCGCTCGGTCGTTCGGCTGCGGCGAGCGGTATCAGCTCACTCAAAGG
CGGTAATACGGTTATCCACAGAATCAGGGGATAACGCAGGAAAGAACATGTGAGCAAAAGGCCAGCAAAA
GGCCAGGAACCGTAAAAAGGCCGCGTTGCTGGCGTTTTTCCATAGGCTCCGCCCCCCTGACGAGCATCAC
AAAAATCGACGCTCAAGTCAGAGGTGGCGAAACCCGACAGGACTATAAAGATACCAGGCGTTTCCCCCTG
GAAGCTCCCTCGTGCGCTCTCCTGTTCCGACCCTGCCGCTTACCGGATACCTGTCCGCCTTTCTCCCTTC
GGGAAGCGTGGCGCTTTCTCATAGCTCACGCTGTAGGTATCTCAGTTCGGTGTAGGTCGTTCGCTCCAAG
CTGGGCTGTGTGCACGAACCCCCCGTTCAGCCCGACCGCTGCGCCTTATCCGGTAACTATCGTCTTGAGT
CCAACCCGGTAAGACACGACTTATCGCCACTGGCAGCAGCCACTGGTAACAGGATTAGCAGAGCGAGGTA
TGTAGGCGGTGCTACAGAGTTCTTGAAGTGGTGGCCTAACTACGGCTACACTAGAAGAACAGTATTTGGT
ATCTGCGCTCTGCTGAAGCCAGTTACCTTCGGAAAAAGAGTTGGTAGCTCTTGATCCGGCAAACAAACCA
CCGCTGGTAGCGGTGGTTTTTTTGTTTGCAAGCAGCAGATTACGCGCAGAAAAAAAGGATCTCAAGAAGA
TCCTTTGATCTTTTCTACGGGGTCTGACGCTCAGTGGAACGAAAACTCACGTTAAGGGATTTTGGTCATG
AGATTATCAAAAAGGATCTTCACCTAGATCCTTTTAAATTAAAAATGAAGTTTTAAATCAATCTAAAGTA
TATATGAGTAAACTTGGTCTGACAGTTACCAATGCTTAATCAGTGAGGCACCTATCTCAGCGATCTGTCT
ATTTCGTTCATCCATAGTTGCCTGACTCCCCGTCGTGTAGATAACTACGATACGGGAGGGCTTACCATCT
GGCCCCAGTGCTGCAATGATACCGCGAGACCCACGCTCACCGGCTCCAGATTTATCAGCAATAAACCAGC
CAGCCGGAAGGGCCGAGCGCAGAAGTGGTCCTGCAACTTTATCCGCCTCCATCCAGTCTATTAATTGTTG
CCGGGAAGCTAGAGTAAGTAGTTCGCCAGTTAATAGTTTGCGCAACGTTGTTGCCATTGCTACAGGCATC
GTGGTGTCACGCTCGTCGTTTGGTATGGCTTCATTCAGCTCCGGTTCCCAACGATCAAGGCGAGTTACAT
GATCCCCCATGTTGTGCAAAAAAGCGGTTAGCTCCTTCGGTCCTCCGATCGTTGTCAGAAGTAAGTTGGC
CGCAGTGTTATCACTCATGGTTATGGCAGCACTGCATAATTCTCTTACTGTCATGCCATCCGTAAGATGC
TTTTCTGTGACTGGTGAGTACTCAACCAAGTCATTCTGAGAATAGTGTATGCGGCGACCGAGTTGCTCTT
GCCCGGCGTCAATACGGGATAATACCGCGCCACATAGCAGAACTTTAAAAGTGCTCATCATTGGAAAACG
TTCTTCGGGGCGAAAACTCTCAAGGATCTTACCGCTGTTGAGATCCAGTTCGATGTAACCCACTCGTGCA
CCCAACTGATCTTCAGCATCTTTTACTTTCACCAGCGTTTCTGGGTGAGCAAAAACAGGAAGGCAAAATG
CCGCAAAAAAGGGAATAAGGGCGACACGGAAATGTTGAATACTCATACTCTTCCTTTTTCAATATTATTG
AAGCATTTATCAGGGTTATTGTCTCATGAGCGGATACATATTTGAATGTATTTAGAAAAATAAACAAATA
GGGGTTCCGCGCACATTTCCCCGAAAAGTGCCACCTGACGTCTAAGAAACCATTATTATCATGACATTAA
CCTATAAAAATAGGCGTATCACGAGGCCCTTTCGTCTCGCGCGTTTCGGTGATGACGGTGAAAACCTCTG
ACACATGCAGCTCCCGGAGACGGTCACAGCTTGTCTGTAAGCGGATGCCGGGAGCAGACAAGCCCGTCAG
GGCGCGTCAGCGGGTGTTGGCGGGTGTCGGGGCTGGCTTAACTATGCGGCATCAGAGCAGATTGTACTGA
GAGTGCACCATATGCGGTGTGAAATACCGCACAGATGCGTAAGGAGAAAATACCGCATCAGGCGCCATTC
GCCATTCAGGCTGCGCAACTGTTGGGAAGGGCGATCGGTGCGGGCCTCTTCGCTATTACGCCAGCTGGCG
AAAGGGGGATGTGCTGCAAGGCGATTAAGTTGGGTAACGCCAGGGTTTTCCCAGTCACGACGTTGTAAAA
CGACGGCCAGTGAATTCAGTTTAAACATGTACTAATCAGTCTAACACCCCGGAGGAGGCTTATCATTACA
TATTCTTGTCTCGGCGTTCTTTAAGTTTCTTATCTTGTATGCCCGATATAGCAACCTTGTTGGTACCAAT
CTAACGGTTTCCGTACTTTGCAATGAAGAGATGAGGAGGCATGGGTCACTTATTTAATATGTACGGGTGT
TTACATGGAGTTGCTTTCTTTTTTTGTCTCAGCAGTCATTGTGCGCCAAAAAAAGAGAAAACCGTGAGCC
GAAGTCCACGCTCTGGAGTTAGGCTCTCCCATTACGGAGAGAAGCATTTCCTCAGCCTGGGAGCCCCGTT
GGAACAGTCAGGCTAAACTGGGCCTTCCTACCCACTGCTTGCTGTTTCTCACTGGACGCACAAGGGGATT
TTCTTTCTACCTTCGGCTTGCCTCACTGCGTTGGGGCTTCCCAATGCAACTTCGTTCGTATGCATACAAT
CTTTTAGATATTATCTTTTAAAATTATTTTAAAACAATTTTAAATGTATCTCATATGCTTTTCTTCTGCT
GTTGAAAAGGCTAAACAAAGAAGATCAATAAGATAAAGCGGCCGCAAAATGTCTAAGAATATCGTTGTCC
TACCGGGTGATCACGTCGGTAAAGAAGTTACTGACGAAGCTATTAAGGTCTTGAATGCCATTGCTGAAGT
CCGTCCAGAAATTAAGTTCAATTTCCAACATCACTTGATCGGGGGTGCTGCCATCGATGCCACTGGCACT
CCTTTACCAGATGAAGCTCTAGAAGCCTCTAAGAAAGCCGATGCTGTCTTACTAGGTGCTGTTGGTGGTC
CAAAATGGGGTACGGGCGCAGTTAGACCAGAACAAGGTCTATTGAAGATCAGAAAGGAATTGGGTCTATA
CGCCAACTTGAGACCATGTAACTTTGCTTCTGATTCTTTACTAGATCTTTCTCCTTTGAAGCCTGAATAT
GCAAAGGGTACCGATTTCGTCGTCGTTAGAGAATTGGTTGGTGGTATCTACTTTGGTGAAAGAAAAGAAG
ATGAAGGTGACGGAGTTGCTTGGGACTCTGAGAAATACAGTGTTCCTGAAGTTCAAAGAATTACAAGAAT
GGCTGCTTTCTTGGCATTGCAACAAAACCCACCATTACCAATCTGGTCTCTTGACAAGGCTAACGTGCTT
GCCTCTTCCAGATTGTGGAGAAAGACTGTTGAAGAAACCATCAAGACTGAGTTCCCACAATTAACTGTTC
AGCACCAATTGATCGACTCTGCTGCTATGATTTTGGTTAAATCACCAACTAAGCTAAACGGTGTTGTTAT
TACCAACAACATGTTTGGTGATATTATCTCCGATGAAGCCTCTGTTATTCCAGGTTCTTTGGGTTTATTA
CCTTCTGCATCTCTAGCTTCCCTACCTGACACTAACAAGGCATTCGGTTTGTACGAACCATGTCATGGTT
CTGCCCCAGATTTACCAGCAAACAAGGTTAACCCAATTGCTACCATCTTATCTGCAGCTATGATGTTGAA
GTTATCCTTGGATTTGGTTGAAGAAGGTAGGGCTCTTGAAGAAGCTGTTAGAAATGTCTTGGATGCAGGT
GTCAGAACCGGTGACCTTGGTGGTTCTAACTCTACCACTGAGGTTGGCGATGCTATCGCCAAGGCTGTCA
AGGAAATCTTGGCTTAAAGAGTCTTTTGTAACGACCCCGTCTCCACCAACTTGGTATGCTTGAAATCTCA
AGGCCATTACACATTCAGTTATGTGAACGAAAGGTCTTTATTTAACGTAGCATAAACTAAATAATACAGG
TTCCGGTTAGCCTGCGCTAGCTTATATTGAATTTTCAAAAATTCTTACTTTTTTTTTGGATGGACGCAAA
GAAGTTTAATAATCATATTACATGGCAATACCACCATATACATATCCATATCTAATCTTACTTATATGTT
GTGGAAATGTAAAGAGCCCCATTATCTTAGCCTAAAAAAACCTTCTCTTTGGAACTTTCAGTAATACGCT
TAACTGCTCATTGCTATATTGAAGTACGGATTAGAAGCCGCCGAGCGGGCGACAGCCCTCCGACGGAAGA
CTCTCCTCCGTGCGTCCTGGTCTTCACCGGTCGCGTTCCTGAAACGCAGATGTGCCTCGCGCCGCACTGC
TCCGAACAATAAAGATTCTACAATACTAGCTTTTATGGTTATGAAGAGGAAAAATTGGCAGTAACCTGGC
CCCACAAACCTTCAAATCAACGAATCAAATTAACAACCATAGGATAATAATGCGATTAGTTTTTTAGCCT
TATTTCTGGGGTAATTAATCAGCGAAGCGATGATTTTTGATCTATTAACAGATATATAAATGCAAAAGCT
GCATAACCACTTTAACTAATACTTTCAACATTTTCGGTTTGTATTACTTCTTATTCAAATGTCATAAAAG
TATCAACAAAAAATTGTTAATATACCTCTATACTTTAACGTCAAGGAGAAAAAACTATAGCTAGCAAAAT
GGCTTCAGAAAAAGAAATTAGGAGAGAGAGATTCTTGAACGTTTTCCCTAAATTAGTAGAGGAATTGAAC
GCATCGCTTTTGGCTTACGGTATGCCTAAGGAAGCATGTGACTGGTATGCCCACTCATTGAACTACAACA
CTCCAGGCGGTAAGTTAAATAGAGGTTTGTCCGTTGTGGACACGTATGCTATTCTCTCCAACAAGACCGT
TGAACAATTGGGGCAAGAAGAATACGAAAAGGTTGCTATTCTAGGTTGGTGCATTGAGTTGTTGCAGGCT
TACTTCTTGGTCGCCGATGATATGATGGACAAGTCCATTACCAGAAGAGGCCAACCATGTTGGTACAAGG
TTCCTGAAGTTGGGGAAATTGCCATCAATGACGCATTCATGTTAGAGGCTGCTATCTACAAGCTTTTGAA
ATCTCACTTCAGAAACGAAAAATACTACATAGATATCACCGAATTGTTCCATGAAGTCACCTTCCAAACC
GAATTGGGCCAATTGATGGACTTAATCACTGCACCTGAAGACAAAGTCGACTTGAGTAAGTTCTCCCTAA
AGAAGCACTCCTTCATAGTTACTTTCAAGACTGCTTACTATTCTTTCTACTTGCCTGTCGCATTGGCTAT
GTACGTTGCCGGTATCACAGATGAAAAGGATTTGAAACAAGCCAGAGATGTCTTGATTCCATTGGGTGAA
TATTTCCAAATTCAAGATGACTACTTAGACTGCTTCGGTACCCCAGAACAGATCGGTAAGATCGGTACAG
ATATCCAAGATAACAAATGTTCTTGGGTAATCAACAAGGCATTAGAACTTGCTTCCGCAGAACAAAGAAA
GACTTTAGACGAAAATTACGGTAAGAAGGACTCAGTCGCAGAAGCCAAATGCAAAAAGATTTTCAATGAC
TTGAAAATCGACCAGTTATACCACGAATATGAAGAGTCTGTTGCCAAGGATTTGAAGGCCAAGATCTCCC
AAGTCGACGAGTCTCGTGGCTTCAAAGCCGACGTCTTAACTGCGTTTTTGAACAAAGTTTACAAGAGAAG
CAAATAATAGTGACCTGCAGGAAGTTTTGTTAGAAAATAAATCATTTTTTAATTGAGCATTCTTATTCCT
ATTTTATTTAAATAGTTTTATGTATTGTTAGCTACATACAACAGTTTAAATCAAATTTTCTTTTTCCCAA
GTCCAAAATGGAGGTTTATTTTGATGACCCGCATGCGATTATGTTTTGAAAGTATAAGACTACATACATG
TACATATATTTAAACATGTAAACCCGTCCATTATATTGCTTACTTTCTTCTTTTTTGCCGTTTTGACTTG
GACCTCTGGTTTGCTATTTCCTTACAATCTTTGCTACAATGGGCCCCTAGCTCTAATTGGTTTAATTAAT
AAATTTAATATTATTTTTAAATTTTTCTTTAAATATACAATAAATCTTTCATAACATGTTAAATTCATGA
TTAAGCGTAAATAAAGTGTAGTGGCAGAGTGCACGGGGTTTCCTGTGCCTTACAAAGTAGGTACCAATTT
GCGTATTGCAGCGAGGGTTCCGGTTACTATTTATAATTACGTGTTAGTGTACTGTGATTTTATTGAGGCT
ATAACAAGAAAAGGATCTGTGAAGGTTTTGAGAGAATGAGGCGAAAACACAGGGTTATTTTCATCAGCAA
CGCCGCTGTTTCAGCGGCACCCTGCCCTTTTCTTTTCGCAAGATGAGAGTAAAGAGTTGTACATCAGGTA
AGAATGTTATTATTTAAATTCGAAGTGATAAATTCTTTTCATGATGAATCACTCGCTTATATGGGGTAGA
ATATATATATATGTGTGTGTGTGTGTGTGTTTGTGTATGTAGGGATGGTGCGCGTTTGTTGTGTGACATT
TGCTACTCATTCTTTTCCTTTTCCTACGACTGGCTTAACGGGAATATTATCAATTTGCTGCATTCTTATG
CTTCGGTCCGATGCTCAAGCTTAACTTCTTCGTGAGGAAGGAAAGTGTTGTCTCCTACTTTTTTCAAATT
TTCGAATTGTATTTATATTTATTTAGTACTTCTTGAGTTTACATATCCTTCGTAAAAATGCAACTTTTGT
CGAAAAACACTTCCAAAAAAAAATAATAATGAATTTATGAAGCATACTAACGAGCGAGCACATCGCTGAG
GTAT
